Addgene plasmid #200070: GfaABC1D-Crym-BioID2-BioID2
Purpose: To study u-crystallin protein interactors
Depositing lab: Baljit Khakh. Depositing organization: University of California, Los Angeles (UCLA). Publication: Crym-positive striatal astrocytes gate perseverative behaviour. Ollivier M, Soto JS, Linker KE, Moye SL, Jami-Alahmadi Y, Jones AE, Divakaruni AS, Kawaguchi R, Wohlschlegel JA, Khakh BS. Nature. 2024 Mar;627(8003):358-366. doi: 10.1038/s41586-024-07138-0. Epub 2024 Feb 28. PubMed 38418885.
Backbone
  Vector backbone: PZac2.1
  Backbone size w/o insert (bp): 3037
  Total vector size (bp): 7574
  Vector type: Mouse Targeting, AAV
Growth in bacteria
  Bacterial resistance: Ampicillin, 100 μg/mL
  Growth temperature: 37°C
  Growth strain: NEB Stable
  Copy number: Low Copy
Gene/Insert
  Gene/Insert name: GfaABC1D-Crym-BioID2-BioID2 (alt name: GfaABC1D-Crym-BioID2)
  Species: M. musculus (mouse)
  Insert size (bp): 4087
  Promoter: GfaABC1D
  Tag / fusion protein: HA-tag (C terminal on insert)
  Cloning method: Restriction Enzyme; 5′ cloning site XhoI (destroyed during cloning); 3′ cloning site XhoI (destroyed during cloning)
  Sequencing primers: 5′ ataggctagcctcgaatgaagcgggcgccagc; 3′ gattcttggtcatctggcaagatcgagctcggatccac
Terms and licenses: Academic/Nonprofit Terms; Industry Terms: Not Available to Industry
How to cite: GfaABC1D-Crym-BioID2-BioID2 was a gift from Baljit Khakh (Addgene plasmid # 200070 ; http://n2t.net/addgene:200070 ; RRID:Addgene_200070)
