[The description below was written by a language model from this plasmid's Addgene catalogue record and pLannotate feature annotations shown in this document.]
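Description:
GfaABC1D-Crym-BioID2-BioID2 is an adeno-associated virus transfer plasmid built on the pZac2.1 backbone and designed for astrocyte-directed expression of a proximity-labelling fusion protein in mouse. The 7,574 bp plasmid is propagated in E. coli under ampicillin selection (AmpR with its bla promoter). It carries a ColE1/pUC-type origin, although the catalogue lists it as low copy, along with an f1 phage origin and remnants of lacI, the lac promoter/operator and lacZα from the parental cloning vector. Two AAV2 inverted terminal repeats flank the expression cassette and provide the cis signals needed for replication and packaging of the intervening DNA into AAV particles.

According to the catalogue, expression is driven by GfaABC1D, a compact GFAP-derived promoter commonly used to restrict transgene expression to astrocytes. The feature table does not annotate this promoter, but it presumably lies in the unannotated stretch between the upstream ITR and the chimeric β-globin/immunoglobulin intron. A short T7 promoter precedes the mouse Crym open reading frame, which encodes μ-crystallin, a ketimine reductase and thyroid hormone-binding protein. The roughly 1.5 kb between Crym and the WPRE is also unannotated. From the construct name and tag field it should hold the BioID2 promiscuous biotin ligase, apparently in two copies, and a C-terminal HA tag. A WPRE and an SV40 polyadenylation signal follow, to enhance transcript stability and processing. The stated purpose is to identify μ-crystallin protein interactors: BioID2 biotinylates nearby proteins, which can then be captured and analysed, while the HA epitope allows detection of the fusion.
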