Features (pLannotate 1.2.2; 17 found; start..end, strand, type, name):
      2..94      +  CDS            lacI (fragment): lac repressor; lacI; The lac repressor binds to the lac operator to inhibit transcription in E. coli. This inhibition can be relieved by adding lactose or isopropyl-β-D-thiogalactopyranoside (IPTG).
    107..128     +  protein_bind   CAP binding site: CAP binding activates transcription in the presence of cAMP. E. coli catabolite activator protein
    143..173     +  promoter       lac promoter: promoter for the E. coli lac operon
    181..197     +  protein_bind   lac operator: The lac repressor binds to the lac operator to inhibit transcription in E. coli. This inhibition can be relieved by adding lactose or isopropyl-β-D-thiogalactopyranoside (IPTG). lac repressor encoded by lacI
    258..388     -  repeat_region  AAV2 ITR (fragment): inverted terminal repeat of adeno-associated virus serotype 2 inverted
   1239..1371    +  intron         chimeric intron: chimera between introns from human β-globin and immunoglobulin heavy chain genes
   1416..1434    +  promoter       T7 promoter: promoter for bacteriophage T7 RNA polymerase
   1445..2383    +  CDS            Crym: CRYM_MOUSE - Experimental evidence at protein level: Swiss-Prot protein existence level 1. Specifically catalyzes the reduction of imine bonds in brain substrates that may include cystathionine ketimine (CysK) and lanthionine ketimine (LK). Binds thyroid hormone which is a strong reversible inhibitor. Presumably involved in the regulation of the free intracellular concentration of triiodothyronine and access to its nuclear receptors (By similarity). From Mus musculus (Mouse).
   3947..4535    +  misc_feature   WPRE: woodchuck hepatitis virus posttranscriptional regulatory element
   4599..4720    -  polyA_signal   SV40 poly(A) signal: SV40 polyadenylation signal
   4743..4811    -  CDS            large T antigen (fragment): large T antigen from SV40 (simian virus 40)
   4882..5012    +  repeat_region  AAV2 ITR (fragment): inverted terminal repeat of adeno-associated virus serotype 2 inverted
   5026..5183    +  CDS            lacZα (fragment): LacZα fragment of β-galactosidase; lacZ fragment
   5188..5616    +  rep_origin     f1 ori (sequence partly withheld): f1 bacteriophage origin of replication; arrow indicates direction of (+) strand synthesis
   5669..5773    +  promoter       AmpR promoter: bla
   5774..6634    +  CDS            AmpR: β-lactamase; bla; confers resistance to ampicillin, carbenicillin, and related antibiotics
   6805..7393    +  rep_origin     ori: high-copy-number ColE1/pMB1/pBR322/pUC origin of replication
>Addgene plasmid #200070 | GfaABC1D-Crym-BioID2-BioID2 | addgene full sequence | sequence record 390988 | Addgene NGS Result
AGCGCCCAATACGCAAACCGCCTCTCCCCGCGCGTTGGCCGATTCATTAATGCAGCTGGCACGACAGGTT
TCCCGACTGGAAAGCGGGCAGTGAGCGCAACGCAATTAATGTGAGTTAGCTCACTCATTAGGCACCCCAG
GCTTTACACTTTATGCTTCCGGCTCGTATGTTGTGTGGAATTGTGAGCGGATAACAATTTCACACAGGAA
ACAGCTATGACCATGATTACGCCAGATTTAATTAAGGCCTTAATTAGGCTGCGCGCTCGCTCGCTCACTG
AGGCCGCCCGGGCAAAGCCCGGGCGTCGGGCGACCTTTGGTCGCCCGGCCTCAGTGAGCGAGCGAGCGCG
CAGAGAGGGAGTGGCCAACTCCATCACTAGGGGTTCCTTGTAGTTAATGATTAACCCGCCATGCTACTTA
TCTACGTAGCCATGCTCTAGGAAGATCTAACATATCCTGGTGTGGAGTAGGGGACGCTGCTCTGACAGAG
GCTCGGGGGCCTGAGCTGGCTCTGTGAGCTGGGGAGGAGGCAGACAGCCAGGCCTTGTCTGCAAGCAGAC
CTGGCAGCATTGGGCTGGCCGCCCCCCAGGGCCTCCTCTTCATGCCCAGTGAATGACTCACCTTGGCACA
GACACAATGTTCGGGGTGGGCACAGTGCCTGCTTCCCGCCGCACCCCAGCCCCCCTCAAATGCCTTCCGA
GAAGCCCATTGAGCAGGGGGCTTGCATTGCACCCCAGCCTGACAGCCTGGCATCTTGGGATAAAAGCAGC
ACAGCCCCCTAGGGGCTGCCCTTGCTGTGTGGCGCCACCGGCGGTGGAGAACAAGGCTCTATTCAGCCTG
TGCCCAGGAAAGGGGATCAGGGGATGCCCAGGCATGGACAGTGGGTGGCAGGGGGGGAGAGGAGGGCTGT
CTGCTTCCCAGAAGTCCAAGGACACAAATGGGTGAGGGGAGAGCTCTCCCCATAGCTGGGCTGCGGCCCA
ACCCCACCCCCTCAGGCTATGCCAGGGGGTGTTGCCAGGGGCACCCGGGCATCGCCAGTCTAGCCCACTC
CTTCATAAAGCCCTCGCATCCCAGGAGCGAGCAGAGCCAGAGCAGGTTGGAGAGGAGACGCATCACCTCC
GCTGCTCGCAAGCTTTATTGCGGTAGTTTATCACAGTTAAATTGCTAACGCAGTCAGTGCTTCTGACACA
ACAGTCTCGAACTTAAGCTGCAGAAGTTGGTCGTGAGGCACTGGGCAGGTAAGTATCAAGGTTACAAGAC
AGGTTTAAGGAGACCAATAGAAACTGGGCTTGTCGAGACAGAGAAGACTCTTGCGTTTCTGATAGGCACC
TATTGGTCTTACTGACATCCACTTTGCCTTTCTCTCCACAGGTGTCCACTCCCAGTTCAATTACAGCTCT
TAAGGCTAGAGTACTTAATACGACTCACTATAGGCTAGCCTCGAATGAAGCGGGCGCCAGCGTTCCTGAG
CGCAGAGGAGGTGCAGGATCACCTTCGCAGCTCCAGCCTTCTCATCCCACCCCTGGAGGCCGCACTGGCC
AACTTCTCCAAAGGTCCCGACGGAGGGGTCATGCAGCCAGTGCGCACCGTGGTGCCTGTAGCCAAGCACC
GAGGCTTCCTGGGAGTCATGCCTGCCTACAGTGCTGCTGAGGATGCGCTCACCACCAAGTTAGTCACCTT
CTATGAGGGCCACAGCAACACAGCGGTCCCCTCCCATCAGGCATCGGTGCTTCTCTTTGATCCCAGCAAT
GGCTCCCTGCTGGCGGTCATGGATGGAAATGTCATAACTGCAAAGAGAACAGCAGCGGTGTCTGCCATTG
CCACAAAGCTGTTGAAGCCCCCAGGCAGTGATGTGCTGTGCATCCTTGGAGCGGGGGTCCAGGCGTACAG
TCACTATGAGATCTTCACAGAGCAGTTCTCCTTCAAGGAGGTGAGAATGTGGAACCGCACCAGGGAAAAT
GCTGAGAAGTTTGCAAGCACAGTGCAAGGAGATGTTCGGGTCTGTTCATCAGTGCAGGAGGCTGTGACAG
GTGCTGATGTCATCATCACAGTCACCATGGCAACAGAGCCCATTTTATTTGGTGAATGGGTAAAGCCGGG
GGCTCACATCAATGCTGTTGGAGCCAGCAGGCCTGACTGGCGAGAACTGGATGACGAGCTCATGAGGCAA
GCGGTGCTGTATGTGGACTCCCGGGAGGCTGCCCTGAAGGAGTCAGGAGACGTTCTGTTGTCAGGGGCTG
ACATCTTTGCTGAGCTTGGAGAAGTGATTTCAGGAGCGAAGCCTGCACACTGTGAGAAGACCACAGTGTT
CAAATCTTTGGGGATGGCAGTGGAAGACCTGGTTGCAGCCAAATTAGTATATGATTCTTGGTCATCTGGC
AAGATCGAGCTCGGATCCACCACCATGTTCAAAAATCTTATTTGGCTGAAGGAAGTTGATAGCACCCAGG
AGCGGCTTAAGGAATGGAATGTCTCCTATGGCACTGCACTCGTCGCCGATAGACAGACCAAAGGTAGAGG
CGGTCTCGGACGGAAGTGGTTGAGTCAGGAGGGCGGTCTTTACTTCTCTTTCTTGTTGAATCCAAAAGAG
TTTGAAAATTTGTTGCAACTTCCACTGGTCTTGGGACTCTCCGTGAGCGAGGCACTCGAAGAGATTACAG
AGATACCATTTAGTCTGAAGTGGCCCAACGACGTTTATTTTCAGGAGAAAAAGGTTTCAGGGGTCCTTTG
TGAGCTCAGTAAGGACAAGCTGATAGTGGGAATCGGTATAAACGTGAATCAAAGAGAGATCCCTGAAGAG
ATCAAGGATCGGGCCACAACACTTTATGAAATCACTGGAAAGGATTGGGACAGAAAGGAGGTCTTGCTGA
AGGTTCTCAAGCGAATTTCCGAAAATCTCAAGAAATTTAAGGAAAAATCCTTTAAAGAGTTCAAAGGAAA
AATTGAGTCAAAGATGTTGTACCTTGGAGAGGAGGTTAAACTCTTGGGAGAAGGCAAGATTACCGGGAAA
CTTGTGGGCCTGAGTGAAAAGGGCGGTGCTTTGATACTTACAGAGGAAGGCATAAAGGAGATACTGTCCG
GCGAATTTAGCTTGCGACGGTCAAGCTTAGGTGGAGGAGGTTCTGGAGGCGGTGGAAGTGGTGGCGGAGG
TAGCGGTGGAGGAGGTTCTATGGTGTCTAAGGAATTCATGTTCAAAAATCTTATTTGGCTGAAGGAAGTT
GATAGCACCCAGGAGCGGCTTAAGGAATGGAATGTCTCCTATGGCACTGCACTCGTCGCCGATAGACAGA
CCAAAGGTAGAGGCGGTCTCGGACGGAAGTGGTTGAGTCAGGAGGGCGGTCTTTACTTCTCTTTCTTGTT
GAATCCAAAAGAGTTTGAAAATTTGTTGCAACTTCCACTGGTCTTGGGACTCTCCGTGAGCGAGGCACTC
GAAGAGATTACAGAGATACCATTTAGTCTGAAGTGGCCCAACGACGTTTATTTTCAGGAGAAAAAGGTTT
CAGGGGTCCTTTGTGAGCTCAGTAAGGACAAGCTGATAGTGGGAATCGGTATAAACGTGAATCAAAGAGA
GATCCCTGAAGAGATCAAGGATCGGGCCACAACACTTTATGAAATCACTGGAAAGGATTGGGACAGAAAG
GAGGTCTTGCTGAAGGTTCTCAAGCGAATTTCCGAAAATCTCAAGAAATTTAAGGAAAAATCCTTTAAAG
AGTTCAAAGGAAAAATTGAGTCAAAGATGTTGTACCTTGGAGAGGAGGTTAAACTCTTGGGAGAAGGCAA
GATTACCGGGAAACTTGTGGGCCTGAGTGAAAAGGGCGGTGCTTTGATACTTACAGAGGAAGGCATAAAG
GAGATACTGTCCGGCGAATTTAGCTTGCGACGGTCAGCTAGCGCTTACCCTTACGATGTACCGGATTACG
CATAGGGATCCAATTCGCTTATCGATAATCAACCTCTGGATTACAAAATTTGTGAAAGATTGACTGGTAT
TCTTAACTATGTTGCTCCTTTTACGCTATGTGGATACGCTGCTTTAATGCCTTTGTATCATGCTATTGCT
TCCCGTATGGCTTTCATTTTCTCCTCCTTGTATAAATCCTGGTTGCTGTCTCTTTATGAGGAGTTGTGGC
CCGTTGTCAGGCAACGTGGCGTGGTGTGCACTGTGTTTGCTGACGCAACCCCCACTGGTTGGGGCATTGC
CACCACCTGTCAGCTCCTTTCCGGGACTTTCGCTTTCCCCCTCCCTATTGCCACGGCGGAACTCATCGCC
GCCTGCCTTGCCCGCTGCTGGACAGGGGCTCGGCTGTTGGGCACTGACAATTCCGTGGTGTTGTCGGGGA
AATCATCGTCCTTTCCTTGGCTGCTCGCCTATGTTGCCACCTGGATTCTGCGCGGGACGTCCTTCTGCTA
CGTCCCTTCGGCCCTCAATCCAGCGGACCTTCCTTCCCGCGGCCTGCTGCCGGCTCTGCGGCCTCTTCCG
CGTCTTCGCCTTCGCCCTCAGACGAGTCGGATCTCCCTTTGGGCCGCCTCCCCGCATCGATACCGGAATT
CTGCAGATATCTAGAGTCGACCCGGGCGGCCGCTTCGAGCAGACATGATAAGATACATTGATGAGTTTGG
ACAAACCACAACTAGAATGCAGTGAAAAAAATGCTTTATTTGTGAAATTTGTGATGCTATTGCTTTATTT
GTAACCATTATAAGCTGCAATAAACAAGTTAACAACAACAATTGCATTCATTTTATGTTTCAGGTTCAGG
GGGAGATGTGGGAGGTTTTTTAAAGCAAGTAAAACCTCTACAAATGTGGTAAAATCGATAAGGATCTTCC
TAGAGCATGGCTACGTAGATAAGTAGCATGGCGGGTTAATCATTAACTACAAGGAACCCCTAGTGATGGA
GTTGGCCACTCCCTCTCTGCGCGCTCGCTCGCTCACTGAGGCCGGGCGACCAAAGGTCGCCCGACGCCCG
GGCTTTGCCCGGGCGGCCTCAGTGAGCGAGCGAGCGCGCAGCCTTAATTAACCTAATTCACTGGCCGTCG
TTTTACAACGTCGTGACTGGGAAAACCCTGGCGTTACCCAACTTAATCGCCTTGCAGCACATCCCCCTTT
CGCCAGCTGGCGTAATAGCGAAGAGGCCCGCACCGATCGCCCTTCCCAACAGTTGCGCAGCCTGAATGGC
GAATGGG
[124 nt withheld, positions 5188-5311]
C
[91 nt withheld, positions 5313-5403]
A
[49 nt withheld, positions 5405-5453]
CCTTTGACGTTGGAGTCCACGTTCTTT
[37 nt withheld, positions 5481-5517]
ACCCTATCTCGGTCTATTCTTTTGATTTATAAGGGATTTTGCCGATTTCGGCCTATTGGTTAAAAAATGA
GCTGATTTAACAAAAATTTAACGCGAATTTTAACAAAATATTAACGCTTACAATTTAGGTGGCACTTTTC
GGGGAAATGTGCGCGGAACCCCTATTTGTTTATTTTTCTAAATACATTCAAATATGTATCCGCTCATGAG
ACAATAACCCTGATAAATGCTTCAATAATATTGAAAAAGGAAGAGTATGAGTATTCAACATTTCCGTGTC
GCCCTTATTCCCTTTTTTGCGGCATTTTGCCTTCCTGTTTTTGCTCACCCAGAAACGCTGGTGAAAGTAA
AAGATGCTGAAGATCAGTTGGGTGCACGAGTGGGTTACATCGAACTGGATCTCAACAGCGGTAAGATCCT
TGAGAGTTTTCGCCCCGAAGAACGTTTTCCAATGATGAGCACTTTTAAAGTTCTGCTATGTGGCGCGGTA
TTATCCCGTATTGACGCCGGGCAAGAGCAACTCGGTCGCCGCATACACTATTCTCAGAATGACTTGGTTG
AGTACTCACCAGTCACAGAAAAGCATCTTACGGATGGCATGACAGTAAGAGAATTATGCAGTGCTGCCAT
AACCATGAGTGATAACACTGCGGCCAACTTACTTCTGACAACGATCGGAGGACCGAAGGAGCTAACCGCT
TTTTTGCACAACATGGGGGATCATGTAACTCGCCTTGATCGTTGGGAACCGGAGCTGAATGAAGCCATAC
CAAACGACGAGCGTGACACCACGATGCCTGTAGCAATGGCAACAACGTTGCGCAAACTATTAACTGGCGA
ACTACTTACTCTAGCTTCCCGGCAACAATTAATAGACTGGATGGAGGCGGATAAAGTTGCAGGACCACTT
CTGCGCTCGGCCCTTCCGGCTGGCTGGTTTATTGCTGATAAATCTGGAGCCGGTGAGCGTGGGTCTCGCG
GTATCATTGCAGCACTGGGGCCAGATGGTAAGCCCTCCCGTATCGTAGTTATCTACACGACGGGGAGTCA
GGCAACTATGGATGAACGAAATAGACAGATCGCTGAGATAGGTGCCTCACTGATTAAGCATTGGTAACTG
TCAGACCAAGTTTACTCATATATACTTTAGATTGATTTAAAACTTCATTTTTAATTTAAAAGGATCTAGG
TGAAGATCCTTTTTGATAATCTCATGACCAAAATCCCTTAACGTGAGTTTTCGTTCCACTGAGCGTCAGA
CCCCGTAGAAAAGATCAAAGGATCTTCTTGAGATCCTTTTTTTCTGCGCGTAATCTGCTGCTTGCAAACA
AAAAAACCACCGCTACCAGCGGTGGTTTGTTTGCCGGATCAAGAGCTACCAACTCTTTTTCCGAAGGTAA
CTGGCTTCAGCAGAGCGCAGATACCAAATACTGTTCTTCTAGTGTAGCCGTAGTTAGGCCACCACTTCAA
GAACTCTGTAGCACCGCCTACATACCTCGCTCTGCTAATCCTGTTACCAGTGGCTGCTGCCAGTGGCGAT
AAGTCGTGTCTTACCGGGTTGGACTCAAGACGATAGTTACCGGATAAGGCGCAGCGGTCGGGCTGAACGG
GGGGTTCGTGCACACAGCCCAGCTTGGAGCGAACGACCTACACCGAACTGAGATACCTACAGCGTGAGCT
ATGAGAAAGCGCCACGCTTCCCGAAGGGAGAAAGGCGGACAGGTATCCGGTAAGCGGCAGGGTCGGAACA
GGAGAGCGCACGAGGGAGCTTCCAGGGGGAAACGCCTGGTATCTTTATAGTCCTGTCGGGTTTCGCCACC
TCTGACTTGAGCGTCGATTTTTGTGATGCTCGTCAGGGGGGCGGAGCCTATGGAAAAACGCCAGCAACGC
GGCCTTTTTACGGTTCCTGGCCTTTTGCTGGCCTTTTGCTCACATGTTCTTTCCTGCGTTATCCCCTGAT
TCTGTGGATAACCGTATTACCGCCTTTGAGTGAGCTGATACCGCTCGCCGCAGCCGAACGACCGAGCGCA
GCGAGTCAGTGAGCGAGGAAGCGGAAG
